Addgene plasmid #141172: pJAZ10::LUC
Purpose: Luminescent reporter for jasmonic acid signaling
Depositing lab: Vardis Ntoukakis & Patrick Schäfer. Depositing organization: University of Warwick. Publication: Novel markers for high-throughput protoplast-based analyses of phytohormone signaling. Lehmann S, Dominguez-Ferreras A, Huang WJ, Denby K, Ntoukakis V, Schafer P. PLoS One. 2020 Jun 4;15(6):e0234154. doi: 10.1371/journal.pone.0234154. eCollection 2020. PubMed 32497144.
Backbone
  Vector backbone: pJS
  Backbone manufacturer: Jen Sheen, ABRC FRK1-LUC / CD3-919
  Backbone size w/o insert (bp): 4732
  Total vector size (bp): 6743
  Vector type: Plant Expression, Luciferase
Growth in bacteria
  Bacterial resistance: Ampicillin, 100 μg/mL
  Growth temperature: 37°C
  Growth strain: DH5alpha
  Copy number: Unknown
Gene/Insert
  Gene/Insert name: AtJAZ10 promoter
  Species: A. thaliana (mustard weed)
  Insert size (bp): 2011
  GenBank ID: AT5G13220
  Promoter: AtJAZ10, AT5G13220
  Cloning method: Gibson Cloning
  Sequencing primers: 5′ GTTTTCCCAGTCACGAC; 3′ CTTATGCAGTTGCTCTCCAG
Resource information
  A portion of this plasmid was derived from a plasmid made by: We received the plasmid backbone by BamHI/NcoI restriction digest from FRK1-LUC (ABRC CD3-919, donated by Jen Sheen) and used it to insert the promoters by Gibson cloning.
Terms and licenses: Academic/Nonprofit Terms; Industry Terms: Not Available to Industry
How to cite: pJAZ10::LUC was a gift from Vardis Ntoukakis & Patrick Schäfer (Addgene plasmid # 141172 ; http://n2t.net/addgene:141172 ; RRID:Addgene_141172)
