[The description below was written by a language model from this plasmid's Addgene catalogue record and pLannotate feature annotations shown in this document.]
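Description:
pJAZ10::LUC is a plant expression luciferase reporter plasmid of 6,743 bp, built on the pJS backbone derived from the FRK1-LUC protoplast reporter. The backbone was released from that parent plasmid by restriction digest, and the new promoter was inserted by Gibson cloning. In E. coli it is maintained by a high-copy ColE1/pUC-type origin and selected with ampicillin through the β-lactamase gene (AmpR) and its own promoter. The feature table also picks up remnants of cloning-vector ancestry: a lac promoter/operator with CAP binding site, and fragments of lacI, lacZα, rop and the pBR322 bom region. A 17 nt hit annotated as a U6 promoter fragment lies between the luciferase gene and the terminator and is probably a chance match rather than a working element. No plant selectable marker or T-DNA borders are annotated, which fits transient rather than stable expression.

The payload is a roughly 2 kb promoter fragment of the Arabidopsis thaliana JAZ10 gene (AT5G13220). The automated feature table does not label it, but it presumably occupies the unannotated stretch immediately upstream of the firefly (Photinus pyralis) luciferase coding sequence. Luciferase is followed by the nopaline synthase (NOS) terminator and polyadenylation signal, completing a simple promoter–reporter–terminator cassette. JAZ10 encodes a jasmonate ZIM-domain repressor, a gene known to be transcriptionally induced by jasmonate, so light output from the plasmid reflects activity of the jasmonic acid signalling pathway. The construct is recorded as a luminescent jasmonic acid signalling marker and was developed as part of a set of phytohormone reporters for high-throughput protoplast-based assays.
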