Features (pLannotate 1.2.2; 13 found; start..end, strand, type, name):
     38..54      -  protein_bind   lac operator: The lac repressor binds to the lac operator to inhibit transcription in E. coli. This inhibition can be relieved by adding lactose or isopropyl-β-D-thiogalactopyranoside (IPTG). lac repressor encoded by lacI
     62..92      -  promoter       lac promoter: promoter for the E. coli lac operon
    107..128     -  protein_bind   CAP binding site: CAP binding activates transcription in the presence of cAMP. E. coli catabolite activator protein
    141..233     -  CDS            lacI (fragment): lac repressor; lacI; The lac repressor binds to the lac operator to inhibit transcription in E. coli. This inhibition can be relieved by adding lactose or isopropyl-β-D-thiogalactopyranoside (IPTG).
    416..1004    -  rep_origin     ori: high-copy-number ColE1/pMB1/pBR322/pUC origin of replication
   1175..2035    -  CDS            AmpR: β-lactamase; bla; confers resistance to ampicillin, carbenicillin, and related antibiotics
   2036..2140    -  promoter       AmpR promoter: bla
   2235..2270    +  CDS            rop (fragment): Rop protein, which maintains plasmids at low copy number; rop
   2372..2471    +  misc_feature   bom (fragment): basis of mobility region from pBR322
   2477..2631    -  CDS            lacZα (fragment): LacZα fragment of β-galactosidase; lacZ fragment
   4679..6328    +  CDS            LUCI_PHOPY: Experimental evidence at protein level: Swiss-Prot protein existence level 1. Produces green light with a wavelength of 562 nm. From Photinus pyralis (Common eastern firefly) (Lampyris pyralis).
   6374..6390    -  promoter       U6 promoter (fragment): RNA polymerase III promoter for mouse U6 snRNA (Das et al., 1988)
   6486..6738    +  terminator     NOS terminator: nopaline synthase terminator and poly(A) signal
>Addgene plasmid #141172 | pJAZ10::LUC | addgene full sequence | sequence record 308057 | Addgene NGS Result
AATTCGTAATCATGTCATAGCTGTTTCCTGTGTGAAATTGTTATCCGCTCACAATTCCACACAACATACG
AGCCGGAAGCATAAAGTGTAAAGCCTGGGGTGCCTAATGAGTGAGCTAACTCACATTAATTGCGTTGCGC
TCACTGCCCGCTTTCCAGTCGGGAAACCTGTCGTGCCAGCTGCATTAATGAATCGGCCAACGCGCGGGGA
GAGGCGGTTTGCGTATTGGGCGCTCTTCCGCTTCCTCGCTCACTGACTCGCTGCGCTCGGTCGTTCGGCT
GCGGCGAGCGGTATCAGCTCACTCAAAGGCGGTAATACGGTTATCCACAGAATCAGGGGATAACGCAGGA
AAGAACATGTGAGCAAAAGGCCAGCAAAAGGCCAGGAACCGTAAAAAGGCCGCGTTGCTGGCGTTTTTCC
ATAGGCTCCGCCCCCCTGACGAGCATCACAAAAATCGACGCTCAAGTCAGAGGTGGCGAAACCCGACAGG
ACTATAAAGATACCAGGCGTTTCCCCCTGGAAGCTCCCTCGTGCGCTCTCCTGTTCCGACCCTGCCGCTT
ACCGGATACCTGTCCGCCTTTCTCCCTTCGGGAAGCGTGGCGCTTTCTCATAGCTCACGCTGTAGGTATC
TCAGTTCGGTGTAGGTCGTTCGCTCCAAGCTGGGCTGTGTGCACGAACCCCCCGTTCAGCCCGACCGCTG
CGCCTTATCCGGTAACTATCGTCTTGAGTCCAACCCGGTAAGACACGACTTATCGCCACTGGCAGCAGCC
ACTGGTAACAGGATTAGCAGAGCGAGGTATGTAGGCGGTGCTACAGAGTTCTTGAAGTGGTGGCCTAACT
ACGGCTACACTAGAAGAACAGTATTTGGTATCTGCGCTCTGCTGAAGCCAGTTACCTTCGGAAAAAGAGT
TGGTAGCTCTTGATCCGGCAAACAAACCACCGCTGGTAGCGGTGGTTTTTTTGTTTGCAAGCAGCAGATT
ACGCGCAGAAAAAAAGGATCTCAAGAAGATCCTTTGATCTTTTCTACGGGGTCTGACGCTCAGTGGAACG
AAAACTCACGTTAAGGGATTTTGGTCATGAGATTATCAAAAAGGATCTTCACCTAGATCCTTTTAAATTA
AAAATGAAGTTTTAAATCAATCTAAAGTATATATGAGTAAACTTGGTCTGACAGTTACCAATGCTTAATC
AGTGAGGCACCTATCTCAGCGATCTGTCTATTTCGTTCATCCATAGTTGCCTGACTCCCCGTCGTGTAGA
TAACTACGATACGGGAGGGCTTACCATCTGGCCCCAGTGCTGCAATGATACCGCGAGACCCACGCTCACC
GGCTCCAGATTTATCAGCAATAAACCAGCCAGCCGGAAGGGCCGAGCGCAGAAGTGGTCCTGCAACTTTA
TCCGCCTCCATCCAGTCTATTAATTGTTGCCGGGAAGCTAGAGTAAGTAGTTCGCCAGTTAATAGTTTGC
GCAACGTTGTTGCCATTGCTACAGGCATCGTGGTGTCACGCTCGTCGTTTGGTATGGCTTCATTCAGCTC
CGGTTCCCAACGATCAAGGCGAGTTACATGATCCCCCATGTTGTGCAAAAAAGCGGTTAGCTCCTTCGGT
CCTCCGATCGTTGTCAGAAGTAAGTTGGCCGCAGTGTTATCACTCATGGTTATGGCAGCACTGCATAATT
CTCTTACTGTCATGCCATCCGTAAGATGCTTTTCTGTGACTGGTGAGTACTCAACCAAGTCATTCTGAGA
ATAGTGTATGCGGCGACCGAGTTGCTCTTGCCCGGCGTCAATACGGGATAATACCGCGCCACATAGCAGA
ACTTTAAAAGTGCTCATCATTGGAAAACGTTCTTCGGGGCGAAAACTCTCAAGGATCTTACCGCTGTTGA
GATCCAGTTCGATGTAACCCACTCGTGCACCCAACTGATCTTCAGCATCTTTTACTTTCACCAGCGTTTC
TGGGTGAGCAAAAACAGGAAGGCAAAATGCCGCAAAAAAGGGAATAAGGGCGACACGGAAATGTTGAATA
CTCATACTCTTCCTTTTTCAATATTATTGAAGCATTTATCAGGGTTATTGTCTCATGAGCGGATACATAT
TTGAATGTATTTAGAAAAATAAACAAATAGGGGTTCCGCGCACATTTCCCCGAAAAGTGCCACCTGACGT
CTAAGAAACCATTATTATCATGACATTAACCTATAAAAATAGGCGTATCACGAGGCCCTTTCGTCTCGCG
CGTTTCGGTGATGACGGTGAAAACCTCTGACACATGCAGCTCCCGGAGACGGTCACAGCTTGTCTGTAAG
CGGATGCCGGGAGCAGACAAGCCCGTCAGGGCGCGTCAGCGGGTGTTGGCGGGTGTCGGGGCTGGCTTAA
CTATGCGGCATCAGAGCAGATTGTACTGAGAGTGCACCATATGCGGTGTGAAATACCGCACAGATGCGTA
AGGAGAAAATACCGCATCAGGCGCCATTCGCCATTCAGGCTGCGCAACTGTTGGGAAGGGCGATCGGTGC
GGGCCTCTTCGCTATTACGCCAGCTGGCGAAAGGGGGATGTGCTGCAAGGCGATTAAGTTGGGTAACGCC
AGGGTTTTCCCAGTCACGACGTTGTAAAACGACGGCCAGTGCCAAGCTTGCATGCCTGCAGGCTCTAGAG
GATCCCAACTATAGGTTCAATTATATTCTTATGTAAGGGTACTAACTAGTGTGGGCTGTAAACGACTTAA
AGTTTCGGCCATTTAGTTTTATGCAAGAAAAAAAATATAGATAATACAGTAATGATGAATCCACTATACA
TGTTAAATCCAATATAATAAATCCACTATACATTAGTGTTCTCATATTTCGTTTCAAGATTCGATTCAAA
AAATTTGAAAATGTTAAATATGTGTTTCTGAGATTAAAGGCCAAAAGAAGGGTAAGGTCGTATATGAAAG
GTGGACAGAGGGGCAAATTAGTCAGCTTGAAAAATACATCGACATTAAAAATCGGCAGCACTGACAAAAC
GTGTGATAACACAAATAAAAATAATCGGAAGAAAAAGAATAAATAAGGCGTATTGACTCTGGAACGTGAG
AAGATGAAAGAGAGCGACGAAAACCTCTAAAGACTTATCGAGAAGTGCACCTTAGCCTAGTGAATAATGA
TATGTATTGACATTAACTACTACTACTACAGCTCCCAACACGTGAAAGACATGCATCTAACTCTTTCACT
TTCGGTTGCCAAGAAAAAAAAAAAAAAAAAACTTTCACTTTCGGCATCAAATATATACTACTAAAAAAGT
TTTTTATACGTAATTCTTTTTTAATATTTGATTAGTTCAGAATATTAATTAAAAAAATTACTTTTCGTAA
TCACTACATTTTGTAGTTATATGATTTTTAATTTAAAATAGTAAAAAGGAGAAATGTAACTAATTAAGCT
AACATGCGCGCGATAGAATAAGGTGAAGTTTAAATTTGAGCACAAGATAGAAAATTGAGGTCAATTTAAT
TCGGAAGTGGTTCAAGGTATATTTTCACAAGAAAGAAAAACGTGAGTTCATTGAATCCCTCTATAACTTT
ACTTGAGAACAATGTAATAATATGTAAATCTGTTAGGAAACGAGCAGCCACATATGCTTTAAACAAGAGA
ACAAGAAAAAGAGCGGCCACATGTGAAAAAAAAACACCAGCCAAAATGTGAAACTAAGAAAAGAAAAGAA
AAACCATCGACATCGTCCAAAGGATCGACCCGTCTTTTCTGGTTTGGCAGAAAACAAACTTCCAAGTTCC
GACTTGACCTAGTCTTTATGCATCTGCAGTGGTGTTTTCTTTAAATCTTTTTTTGAATGGATTTGAAAAT
CTTATTTTTTCTTCTTCTTTCAAAACACTAACTGTGAATCACCACCAACATTTTATTGTTCTAAAATCCC
TATTTGTATGTTTTATTGGTTACTTTCCCAAATATGATGAAAGTTTATTGGTGTACTTTAGTTTAGAAAT
GTAAGAAATTTCAGTTGTATTATTAGGTCAACCAAATATTATTCTTGAATAGTAATGTCAAATTTTGTTT
ATATTGAAAAATCAATAAGACTGATATCTACTAAATGTGATTTGCTATACTAGTAGAGCTAGTAGTAGCA
AGATTAAAATTCATATTAAGAAAAAATGGAAAAGAAAAACATGTTTCGAGAAAAATATACAGATCAGAGA
CTAGAGTAGAAAACAAATATAATGTCAGAAGAACCCAATGTGACGAACAGTAACAGAAACATGTTACCAA
ATTTTTGAAGATATATTTTTATAAAACATTACAATGTTCATTGGACTTCCGTTATTTCCGGATATAAAAT
ATCTTCTTTCTGCGTAGCAAGCAATTACATTACATTAGGTATATTAAGAATTTAAACATGTGTTTTGAAT
CATTAAATTAATTAGATAAGTAAGAGAAGAGGTTGGGAGCCTAATAAAAACAAAACAAAAAGGAAAAAGT
GGATAGGTTGCCAATTGTGCCGAAAAGAAAGAGAAAGCATGAACCTCGTGCGTTAAATAAGTATCAGAGA
CATACTACATTTTAAAAACTCTCACATGAGAAATCAGAATCCGTTATTATTCCTCCATTTATTCATCTCA
AAACCCATATCTCTCTGTCTTGATCTCTCTCTCACTTTCTAATAAGATCAAAGAAGCCATGGAAGACGCC
AAAAACATAAAGAAAGGCCCGGCGCCATTCTATCCTCTAGAGGATGGAACCGCTGGAGAGCAACTGCATA
AGGCTATGAAGAGATACGCCCTGGTTCCTGGAACAATTGCTTTTACAGATGCACATATCGAGGTGAACAT
CACGTACGCGGAATACTTCGAAATGTCCGTTCGGTTGGCAGAAGCTATGAAACGATATGGGCTGAATACA
AATCACAGAATCGTCGTATGCAGTGAAAACTCTCTTCAATTCTTTATGCCGGTGTTGGGCGCGTTATTTA
TCGGAGTTGCAGTTGCGCCCGCGAACGACATTTATAATGAACGTGAATTGCTCAACAGTATGAACATTTC
GCAGCCTACCGTAGTGTTTGTTTCCAAAAAGGGGTTGCAAAAAATTTTGAACGTGCAAAAAAAATTACCA
ATAATCCAGAAAATTATTATCATGGATTCTAAAACGGATTACCAGGGATTTCAGTCGATGTACACGTTCG
TCACATCTCATCTACCTCCCGGTTTTAATGAATACGATTTTGTACCAGAGTCCTTTGATCGTGACAAAAC
AATTGCACTGATAATGAATTCCTCTGGATCTACTGGGTTACCTAAGGGTGTGGCCCTTCCGCATAGAACT
GCCTGCGTCAGATTCTCGCATGCCAGAGATCCTATTTTTGGCAATCAAATCATTCCGGATACTGCGATTT
TAAGTGTTGTTCCATTCCATCACGGTTTTGGAATGTTTACTACACTCGGATATTTGATATGTGGATTTCG
AGTCGTCTTAATGTATAGATTTGAAGAAGAGCTGTTTTTACGATCCCTTCAGGATTACAAAATTCAAAGT
GCGTTGCTAGTACCAACCCTATTTTCATTCTTCGCCAAAAGCACTCTGATTGACAAATACGATTTATCTA
ATTTACACGAAATTGCTTCTGGGGGCGCACCTCTTTCGAAAGAAGTCGGGGAAGCGGTTGCAAAACGCTT
CCATCTTCCAGGGATACGACAAGGATATGGGCTCACTGAGACTACATCAGCTATTCTGATTACACCCGAG
GGGGATGATAAACCGGGCGCGGTCGGTAAAGTTGTTCCATTTTTTGAAGCGAAGGTTGTGGATCTGGATA
CCGGGAAAACGCTGGGCGTTAATCAGAGAGGCGAATTATGTGTCAGAGGACCTATGATTATGTCCGGTTA
TGTAAACAATCCGGAAGCGACCAACGCCTTGATTGACAAGGATGGATGGCTACATTCTGGAGACATAGCT
TACTGGGACGAAGACGAACACTTCTTCATAGTTGACCGCTTGAAGTCTTTAATTAAATACAAAGGATATC
AGGTGGCCCCCGCTGAATTGGAATCGATATTGTTACAACACCCCAACATCTTCGACGCGGGCGTGGCAGG
TCTTCCCGACGATGACGCCGGTGAACTTCCCGCCGCCGTTGTTGTTTTGGAGCACGGAAAGACGATGACG
GAAAAAGAGATCGTGGATTACGTCGCCAGTCAAGTAACAACCGCGAAAAAGTTGCGCGGAGGAGTTGTGT
TTGTGGACGAAGTACCGAAAGGTCTTACCGGAAAACTCGACGCAAGAAAAATCAGAGAGATCCTCATAAA
GGCCAAGAAGGGCGGAAAGTCCAAATTGTAAAATGTAACTGTATTCAGCGATGACGAAATTCTTAGCTAT
TGTAATATTATATGCAAATTGATGAATGGTAATTTTGTAATTGTGGGTCACTGTACTATTTTAACGAATA
ATAAAATCAGGTATAGGTAACTAAAAAGGAATTCGAGCTCGAATTGATCGTTCAAACATTTGGCAATAAA
GTTTCTTAAGATTGAATCCTGTTGCCGGTCTTGCGATGATTATCATATAATTTCTGTTGAATTACGTTAA
GCATGTAATAATTAACATGTAATGCATGACGTTATTTATGAGATGGGTTTTTATGATTAGAGTCCCGCAA
TTATACATTTAATACGCGATAGAAAACAAAATATAGCGCGCAAACTAGGATAAATTATCGCGCGCGGTGT
CATCTATGTTACTAGATCTCTAG
